Addgene plasmid #207381: PET-SpCas9-HF1-plus-NLS-6xHis
Purpose: Expression of increased-fidelity (i.e. high-fidelity) SpCas9 variant in bacterial cells
Depositing lab: Ervin Welker. Depositing organization: HUN-REN Research Centre for Natural Sciences. Publication: A cleavage rule for selection of increased-fidelity SpCas9 variants with high efficiency and no detectable off-targets. Kulcsar PI, Talas A, Ligeti Z, Toth E, Rakvacs Z, Bartos Z, Krausz SL, Welker A, Vegi VL, Huszar K, Welker E. Nat Commun. 2023 Sep 16;14(1):5746. doi: 10.1038/s41467-023-41393-5. PubMed 37717069.
Backbone
  Vector backbone: pET
  Vector type: Bacterial Expression, CRISPR
Growth in bacteria
  Bacterial resistance: Ampicillin, 100 μg/mL
  Growth temperature: 37°C
  Growth strain: DH5alpha
  Copy number: High Copy
Gene/Insert
  Gene/Insert name: SpCas9-HF1-plus
  Species: S. pyogenes
  Insert size (bp): 4158
  Mutation: N497A, Q695A, Q926A, amino acids 1005-1013 replaced with two glycine
  Promoter: T7
  Tag / fusion protein: 6xHis (C terminal on insert)
  Cloning method: Gibson Cloning
Terms and licenses: Academic/Nonprofit Terms; Industry Terms: Not Available to Industry
Depositor comments: Please visit https://doi.org/10.1101/2022.08.16.504097 for bioRxiv preprint
How to cite: PET-SpCas9-HF1-plus-NLS-6xHis was a gift from Ervin Welker (Addgene plasmid # 207381 ; http://n2t.net/addgene:207381 ; RRID:Addgene_207381)
