[The description below was written by a language model from this plasmid's Addgene catalogue record and pLannotate feature annotations shown in this document.]
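Description:
PET-SpCas9-HF1-plus-NLS-6xHis is a pET-based bacterial expression plasmid (about 9.2 kb) for producing an increased-fidelity variant of Streptococcus pyogenes Cas9 in E. coli. It is maintained through a ColE1/pBR322-type origin accompanied by the bom region and the rop gene, and it is selected with ampicillin via the β-lactamase gene. The catalogue lists it as high copy, although rop is normally associated with copy-number restraint. An f1 origin is also present, along with short non-functional remnants of the tetracycline resistance gene left over from the pBR322 lineage of the backbone.

The expression cassette follows the standard pET layout. A T7 promoter is followed immediately by a lac operator and the T7 gene 10 ribosome binding site, and the plasmid-borne lacI gene supplies the repressor, so transcription depends on T7 RNA polymerase in the host and is inducible with IPTG. The open reading frame encodes SpCas9-HF1-plus, which carries the N497A, Q695A and Q926A substitutions and has residues 1005–1013 replaced by two glycines. That replacement probably explains why the automated annotation splits Cas9 into two adjacent fragments. The nuclease is fused at its C-terminus to a bipartite nucleoplasmin nuclear localization signal and, according to the record, a 6xHis tag. The annotation does not label a His tag, and the short 18-nt feature called as a SET1 fragment just before the T7 terminator lies where that tag would be expected.

The design suits recombinant production and affinity purification of the high-fidelity nuclease. The NLS implies the purified protein may be intended for use in eukaryotic cells, though the record states only bacterial expression as the purpose.
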