Features (pLannotate 1.2.2; 20 found; start..end, strand, type, name):
      1..19      +  promoter       T7 promoter: promoter for bacteriophage T7 RNA polymerase
     20..44      +  protein_bind   lac operator: The lac repressor binds to the lac operator to inhibit transcription in E. coli. This inhibition can be relieved by adding lactose or isopropyl-β-D-thiogalactopyranoside (IPTG). lac repressor encoded by lacI
     59..81      +  RBS            RBS: efficient ribosome binding site from bacteriophage T7 gene 10 (Olins and Rangwala, 1989)
     88..3100    +  CDS            Cas9 (fragment): Cas9 (Csn1) endonuclease from the Streptococcus pyogenes Type II CRISPR/Cas system generates RNA-guided double strand breaks in DNA
   3105..4170    +  CDS            Cas9(C) (fragment): C-terminal portion of Streptococcus pyogenes Cas9 (Zetsche et al., 2015)
   4171..4218    +  CDS            nucleoplasmin NLS: bipartite nuclear localization signal from nucleoplasmin
   4256..4273    +  CDS            SET1 (fragment): solubility-enhancement tag derived from T7 phage gene 10B
   4281..4328    +  terminator     T7 terminator: transcription terminator for bacteriophage T7 RNA polymerase
   4365..4820    +  rep_origin     f1 ori (sequence partly withheld): f1 bacteriophage origin of replication; arrow indicates direction of (+) strand synthesis
   4935..5795    -  CDS            AmpR: β-lactamase; bla; confers resistance to ampicillin, carbenicillin, and related antibiotics
   5796..5888    -  promoter       AmpR promoter: bla
   5969..6557    +  rep_origin     ori: high-copy-number ColE1/pMB1/pBR322/pUC origin of replication
   6743..6882    -  misc_feature   bom: basis of mobility region from pBR322
   6984..7175    -  CDS            rop: Rop protein, which maintains plasmids at low copy number; rop
   7192..7572    +  CDS            YPB1_ECOLX: Protein predicted: Swiss-Prot protein existence level 4. From Escherichia coli.
   7634..7698    -  CDS            TcR (fragment): tetracycline efflux protein; tet; confers resistance to tetracycline
   7713..7734    -  protein_bind   CAP binding site: CAP binding activates transcription in the presence of cAMP. E. coli catabolite activator protein
   7747..8829    -  CDS            lacI: lac repressor; lacI; The lac repressor binds to the lac operator to inhibit transcription in E. coli. This inhibition can be relieved by adding lactose or isopropyl-β-D-thiogalactopyranoside (IPTG).
   8830..8907    -  promoter       lacI promoter: lacI
   8915..9194    -  CDS            TcR (fragment): tetracycline efflux protein; tet; confers resistance to tetracycline
>Addgene plasmid #207381 | PET-SpCas9-HF1-plus-NLS-6xHis | addgene full sequence | sequence record 410165 | Addgene NGS Result
TAATACGACTCACTATAGGGGAATTGTGAGCGGATAACAATTCCCCTCTAGAAATAATTTTGTTTAACTT
TAAGAAGGAGATATACCATGGACAAGAAGTACAGCATCGGCCTGGACATCGGCACCAACTCTGTGGGCTG
GGCCGTGATCACCGACGAGTACAAGGTGCCCAGCAAGAAATTCAAGGTGCTGGGCAACACCGACCGGCAC
AGCATCAAGAAGAACCTGATCGGAGCCCTGCTGTTCGACAGCGGCGAAACAGCCGAGGCCACCCGGCTGA
AGAGAACCGCCAGAAGAAGATACACCAGACGGAAGAACCGGATCTGCTATCTGCAAGAGATCTTCAGCAA
CGAGATGGCCAAGGTGGACGACAGCTTCTTCCACAGACTGGAAGAGTCCTTCCTGGTGGAAGAGGATAAG
AAGCACGAGCGGCACCCCATCTTCGGCAACATCGTGGACGAGGTGGCCTACCACGAGAAGTACCCCACCA
TCTACCACCTGAGAAAGAAACTGGTGGACAGCACCGACAAGGCCGACCTGCGGCTGATCTATCTGGCCCT
GGCCCACATGATCAAGTTCCGGGGCCACTTCCTGATCGAGGGCGACCTGAACCCCGACAACAGCGACGTG
GACAAGCTGTTCATCCAGCTGGTGCAGACCTACAACCAGCTGTTCGAGGAAAACCCCATCAACGCCAGCG
GCGTGGACGCCAAGGCCATCCTGTCTGCCAGACTGAGCAAGAGCAGACGGCTGGAAAATCTGATCGCCCA
GCTGCCCGGCGAGAAGAAGAATGGCCTGTTCGGAAACCTGATTGCCCTGAGCCTGGGCCTGACCCCCAAC
TTCAAGAGCAACTTCGACCTGGCCGAGGATGCCAAACTGCAGCTGAGCAAGGACACCTACGACGACGACC
TGGACAACCTGCTGGCCCAGATCGGCGACCAGTACGCCGACCTGTTTCTGGCCGCCAAGAACCTGTCCGA
CGCCATCCTGCTGAGCGACATCCTGAGAGTGAACACCGAGATCACCAAGGCCCCCCTGAGCGCCTCTATG
ATCAAGAGATACGACGAGCACCACCAGGACCTGACCCTGCTGAAAGCTCTCGTGCGGCAGCAGCTGCCTG
AGAAGTACAAAGAGATTTTCTTCGACCAGAGCAAGAACGGCTACGCCGGCTACATTGACGGCGGAGCCAG
CCAGGAAGAGTTCTACAAGTTCATCAAGCCCATCCTGGAAAAGATGGACGGCACCGAGGAACTGCTCGTG
AAGCTGAACAGAGAGGACCTGCTGCGGAAGCAGCGGACCTTCGACAACGGCAGCATCCCCCACCAGATCC
ACCTGGGAGAGCTGCACGCCATTCTGCGGCGGCAGGAAGATTTTTACCCATTCCTGAAGGACAACCGGGA
AAAGATCGAGAAGATCCTGACCTTCCGCATCCCCTACTACGTGGGCCCTCTGGCCAGGGGAAACAGCAGA
TTCGCCTGGATGACCAGAAAGAGCGAGGAAACCATCACCCCCTGGAACTTCGAGGAAGTGGTGGACAAGG
GCGCTTCCGCCCAGAGCTTCATCGAGCGGATGACCGCCTTCGATAAGAACCTGCCCAACGAGAAGGTGCT
GCCCAAGCACAGCCTGCTGTACGAGTACTTCACCGTGTATAACGAGCTGACCAAAGTGAAATACGTGACC
GAGGGAATGAGAAAGCCCGCCTTCCTGAGCGGCGAGCAGAAAAAGGCCATCGTGGACCTGCTGTTCAAGA
CCAACCGGAAAGTGACCGTGAAGCAGCTGAAAGAGGACTACTTCAAGAAAATCGAGTGCTTCGACTCCGT
GGAAATCTCCGGCGTGGAAGATCGGTTCAACGCCTCCCTGGGCACATACCACGATCTGCTGAAAATTATC
AAGGACAAGGACTTCCTGGACAATGAGGAAAACGAGGACATTCTGGAAGATATCGTGCTGACCCTGACAC
TGTTTGAGGACAGAGAGATGATCGAGGAACGGCTGAAAACCTATGCCCACCTGTTCGACGACAAAGTGAT
GAAGCAGCTGAAGCGGCGGAGATACACCGGCTGGGGCAGGCTGAGCCGGAAGCTGATCAACGGCATCCGC
GACAAGCAGTCCGGCAAGACAATCCTGGATTTCCTGAAGTCCGACGGCTTCGCCAACAGAAACTTCATGG
CGCTGATCCACGACGACAGCCTGACCTTTAAAGAGGACATCCAGAAAGCCCAGGTGTCCGGCCAGGGCGA
TAGCCTGCACGAGCACATTGCCAATCTCGCCGGCAGCCCCGCCATTAAGAAGGGCATCCTCCAGACAGTG
AAGGTGGTGGACGAGCTGGTGAAAGTGATGGGCCGGCACAAGCCCGAGAACATCGTGATCGAAATGGCCA
GAGAGAACCAGACCACCCAGAAGGGACAGAAGAACAGTCGCGAGAGAATGAAGCGGATCGAAGAGGGCAT
CAAAGAGCTGGGCAGCCAGATCCTGAAAGAACACCCCGTGGAAAACACCCAGCTCCAGAACGAGAAGCTG
TACCTGTACTACCTCCAGAATGGGCGGGATATGTACGTGGACCAGGAACTGGACATCAACCGGCTGTCCG
ACTACGATGTGGACCATATCGTGCCTCAGAGCTTTCTTAAGGACGACTCCATCGACAACAAGGTGCTGAC
CAGAAGCGACAAGAACCGGGGCAAGAGCGACAACGTGCCCTCCGAAGAGGTCGTGAAGAAGATGAAGAAC
TACTGGCGGCAGCTGCTGAACGCCAAGCTGATTACCCAGAGAAAGTTCGACAATCTGACCAAGGCCGAGA
GAGGCGGCCTGAGCGAACTGGATAAGGCCGGCTTCATCAAGAGACAGCTGGTGGAAACCCGGGCGATCAC
AAAGCACGTGGCACAGATCCTGGACTCCCGGATGAACACTAAGTACGACGAGAATGACAAGCTGATCCGG
GAAGTGAAAGTGATCACCCTGAAGTCCAAGCTGGTGTCCGATTTCCGGAAGGATTTCCAGTTTTACAAAG
TGCGCGAGATCAACAACTACCACCACGCCCACGACGCGTACCTGAACGCCGTCGTGGGAACCGCCCTGAT
CAAAAAGTACCCTAAGCTGGGTGGCAAGGTGTACGATGTACGGAAGATGATCGCCAAGAGCGAGCAGGAA
ATCGGCAAGGCTACCGCCAAGTACTTCTTCTACAGCAACATCATGAACTTTTTCAAGACCGAGATTACCC
TGGCCAACGGCGAGATCCGGAAGCGGCCTCTGATCGAGACAAACGGCGAAACCGGGGAGATCGTGTGGGA
TAAGGGCCGGGATTTTGCCACCGTGCGGAAAGTGCTGAGCATGCCCCAAGTGAATATCGTGAAAAAGACC
GAGGTGCAGACAGGCGGCTTCAGCAAAGAGTCTATCCTGCCCAAGAGGAACAGCGATAAGCTGATCGCCA
GAAAGAAGGACTGGGATCCTAAGAAGTACGGCGGCTTCGACAGCCCCACCGTGGCCTATTCTGTGCTGGT
GGTGGCCAAAGTGGAAAAGGGCAAGTCCAAGAAGCTTAAGAGTGTGAAAGAGCTGCTGGGGATCACCATC
ATGGAAAGAAGCAGCTTCGAGAAGAATCCCATCGACTTTCTGGAAGCCAAGGGCTACAAAGAAGTGAAAA
AGGACCTGATCATCAAGCTGCCTAAGTACTCGCTCTTCGAGCTGGAAAACGGCCGGAAGAGAATGCTGGC
CTCTGCCGGCGAACTGCAGAAGGGAAACGAACTGGCCCTGCCCTCCAAATATGTGAACTTCCTGTACCTG
GCCAGCCACTATGAGAAGCTGAAGGGCTCCCCCGAGGATAATGAGCAGAAACAGCTGTTTGTGGAACAGC
ACAAGCACTACCTGGACGAGATCATCGAGCAGATCAGCGAGTTCTCCAAGAGAGTGATCCTGGCCGACGC
TAATCTGGACAAAGTGCTGTCCGCCTACAACAAGCACCGGGATAAGCCCATCAGAGAGCAGGCCGAGAAT
ATCATCCACCTGTTTACCCTGACCAATCTGGGAGCCCCTGCCGCCTTCAAGTACTTTGACACCACCATCG
ACCGGAAGAGGTACACCAGCACCAAAGAGGTGCTGGACGCCACCCTGATCCACCAGAGCATCACCGGCCT
GTACGAGACACGGATCGACCTGTCTCAGCTGGGAGGCGACAAAAGGCCGGCGGCCACGAAAAAGGCCGGC
CAGGCAAAAAAGAAAAAGATGGATAAGCATCACCACCACCATCACTAATAACCTAGGCTGCTGCCACCGC
TGAGCAATAACTAGCATAACCCCTTGGGGCCTCTAAACGGGTCTTGAGGGGTTTTTTGCTGAAAGGAGGA
ACTATATCCGGATTGGCGAATGGG
[124 nt withheld, positions 4365-4488]
C
[91 nt withheld, positions 4490-4580]
A
[49 nt withheld, positions 4582-4630]
CCTTTGACGTTGGAGTCCACGTTCTTT
[37 nt withheld, positions 4658-4694]
ACCCTATCTCGGTCTATTCTTTTGATTTATAAGGGATTTTGCCGATTTCGGCCTATTGGTTAAAAAATGA
GCTGATTTAACAAAAATTTAACGCGAATTTTAACAAAATATTAACGTTTACAATTTCTGGCGGCACGATG
GCATGAGATTATCAAAAAGGATCTTCACCTAGATCCTTTTAAATTAAAAATGAAGTTTTAAATCAATCTA
AAGTATATATGAGTAAACTTGGTCTGACAGTTACCAATGCTTAATCAGTGAGGCACCTATCTCAGCGATC
TGTCTATTTCGTTCATCCATAGTTGCCTGACTCCCCGTCGTGTAGATAACTACGATACGGGAGGGCTTAC
CATCTGGCCCCAGTGCTGCAATGATACCGCGAGACCCACGCTCACCGGCTCCAGATTTATCAGCAATAAA
CCAGCCAGCCGGAAGGGCCGAGCGCAGAAGTGGTCCTGCAACTTTATCCGCCTCCATCCAGTCTATTAAT
TGTTGCCGGGAAGCTAGAGTAAGTAGTTCGCCAGTTAATAGTTTGCGCAACGTTGTTGCCATTGCTACAG
GCATCGTGGTGTCACGCTCGTCGTTTGGTATGGCTTCATTCAGCTCCGGTTCCCAACGATCAAGGCGAGT
TACATGATCCCCCATGTTGTGCAAAAAAGCGGTTAGCTCCTTCGGTCCTCCGATCGTTGTCAGAAGTAAG
TTGGCCGCAGTGTTATCACTCATGGTTATGGCAGCACTGCATAATTCTCTTACTGTCATGCCATCCGTAA
GATGCTTTTCTGTGACTGGTGAGTACTCAACCAAGTCATTCTGAGAATAGTGTATGCGGCGACCGAGTTG
CTCTTGCCCGGCGTCAATACGGGATAATACCGCGCCACATAGCAGAACTTTAAAAGTGCTCATCATTGGA
AAACGTTCTTCGGGGCGAAAACTCTCAAGGATCTTACCGCTGTTGAGATCCAGTTCGATGTAACCCACTC
GTGCACCCAACTGATCTTCAGCATCTTTTACTTTCACCAGCGTTTCTGGGTGAGCAAAAACAGGAAGGCA
AAATGCCGCAAAAAAGGGAATAAGGGCGACACGGAAATGTTGAATACTCATACTCTTCCTTTTTCAATCA
TGATTGAAGCATTTATCAGGGTTATTGTCTCATGAGCGGATACATATTTGAATGTATTTAGAAAAATAAA
CAAATAGGTCATGACCAAAATCCCTTAACGTGAGTTTTCGTTCCACTGAGCGTCAGACCCCGTAGAAAAG
ATCAAAGGATCTTCTTGAGATCCTTTTTTTCTGCGCGTAATCTGCTGCTTGCAAACAAAAAAACCACCGC
TACCAGCGGTGGTTTGTTTGCCGGATCAAGAGCTACCAACTCTTTTTCCGAAGGTAACTGGCTTCAGCAG
AGCGCAGATACCAAATACTGTCCTTCTAGTGTAGCCGTAGTTAGGCCACCACTTCAAGAACTCTGTAGCA
CCGCCTACATACCTCGCTCTGCTAATCCTGTTACCAGTGGCTGCTGCCAGTGGCGATAAGTCGTGTCTTA
CCGGGTTGGACTCAAGACGATAGTTACCGGATAAGGCGCAGCGGTCGGGCTGAACGGGGGGTTCGTGCAC
ACAGCCCAGCTTGGAGCGAACGACCTACACCGAACTGAGATACCTACAGCGTGAGCTATGAGAAAGCGCC
ACGCTTCCCGAAGGGAGAAAGGCGGACAGGTATCCGGTAAGCGGCAGGGTCGGAACAGGAGAGCGCACGA
GGGAGCTCCCAGGGGGAAACGCCTGGTATCTTTATAGTCCTGTCGGGTTTCGCCACCTCTGACTTGAGCG
TCGATTTTTGTGATGCTCGTCAGGGGGGCGGAGCCTATGGAAAAACGCCAGCAACGCGGCCTTTTTACGG
TTCCTGGCCTTTTGCTGGCCTTTTGCTCACATGTTCTTTCCTGCGTTATCCCCTGATTCTGTGGATAACC
GTATTACCGCCTTTGAGTGAGCTGATACCGCTCGCCGCAGCCGAACGACCGAGCGCAGCGAGTCAGTGAG
CGAGGAAGCGGAAGAGCGCCTGATGCGGTATTTTCTCCTTACGCATCTGTGCGGTATTTCACACCGCAAT
GGTGCACTCTCAGTACAATCTGCTCTGATGCCGCATAGTTAAGCCAGTATACACTCCGCTATCGCTACGT
GACTGGGTCATGGCTGCGCCCCGACACCCGCCAACACCCGCTGACGCGCCCTGACGGGCTTGTCTGCTCC
CGGCATCCGCTTACAGACAAGCTGTGACCGTCTCCGGGAGCTGCATGTGTCAGAGGTTTTCACCGTCATC
ACCGAAACGCGCGAGGCAGCTGCGGTAAAGCTCATCAGCGTGGTCGTGAAGCGATTCACAGATGTCTGCC
TGTTCATCCGCGTCCAGCTCGTTGAGTTTCTCCAGAAGCGTTAATGTCTGGCTTCTGATAAAGCGGGCCA
TGTTAAGGGCGGTTTTTTCCTGTTTGGTCACTGATGCCTCCGTGTAAGGGGGATTTCTGTTCATGGGGGT
AATGATACCGATGAAACGAGAGAGGATGCTCACGATACGGGTTACTGATGATGAACATGCCCGGTTACTG
GAACGTTGTGAGGGTAAACAACTGGCGGTATGGATGCGGCGGGACCAGAGAAAAATCACTCAGGGTCAAT
GCCAGCGCTTCGTTAATACAGATGTAGGTGTTCCACAGGGTAGCCAGCAGCATCCTGCGATGCAGATCCG
GAACATAATGGTGCAGGGCGCTGACTTCCGCGTTTCCAGACTTTACGAAACACGGAAACCGAAGACCATT
CATGTTGTTGCTCAGGTCGCAGACGTTTTGCAGCAGCAGTCGCTTCACGTTCGCTCGCGTATCGGTGATT
CATTCTGCTAACCAGTAAGGCAACCCCGCCAGCCTAGCCGGGTCCTCAACGACAGGAGCACGATCATGCT
AGTCATGCCCCGCGCCCACCGGAAGGAGCTGACTGGGTTGAAGGCTCTCAAGGGCATCGGTCGAGATCCC
GGTGCCTAATGAGTGAGCTAACTTACATTAATTGCGTTGCGCTCACTGCCCGCTTTCCAGTCGGGAAACC
TGTCGTGCCAGCTGCATTAATGAATCGGCCAACGCGCGGGGAGAGGCGGTTTGCGTATTGGGCGCCAGGG
TGGTTTTTCTTTTCACCAGTGAGACGGGCAACAGCTGATTGCCCTTCACCGCCTGGCCCTGAGAGAGTTG
CAGCAAGCGGTCCACGCTGGTTTGCCCCAGCAGGCGAAAATCCTGTTTGATGGTGGTTAACGGCGGGATA
TAACATGAGCTGTCTTCGGTATCGTCGTATCCCACTACCGAGATGTCCGCACCAACGCGCAGCCCGGACT
CGGTAATGGCGCGCATTGCGCCCAGCGCCATCTGATCGTTGGCAACCAGCATCGCAGTGGGAACGATGCC
CTCATTCAGCATTTGCATGGTTTGTTGAAAACCGGACATGGCACTCCAGTCGCCTTCCCGTTCCGCTATC
GGCTGAATTTGATTGCGAGTGAGATATTTATGCCAGCCAGCCAGACGCAGACGCGCCGAGACAGAACTTA
ATGGGCCCGCTAACAGCGCGATTTGCTGGTGACCCAATGCGACCAGATGCTCCACGCCCAGTCGCGTACC
GTCTTCATGGGAGAAAATAATACTGTTGATGGGTGTCTGGTCAGAGACATCAAGAAATAACGCCGGAACA
TTAGTGCAGGCAGCTTCCACAGCAATGGCATCCTGGTCATCCAGCGGATAGTTAATGATCAGCCCACTGA
CGCGTTGCGCGAGAAGATTGTGCACCGCCGCTTTACAGGCTTCGACGCCGCTTCGTTCTACCATCGACAC
CACCACGCTGGCACCCAGTTGATCGGCGCGAGATTTAATCGCCGCGACAATTTGCGACGGCGCGTGCAGG
GCCAGACTGGAGGTGGCAACGCCAATCAGCAACGACTGTTTGCCCGCCAGTTGTTGTGCCACGCGGTTGG
GAATGTAATTCAGCTCCGCCATCGCCGCTTCCACTTTTTCCCGCGTTTTCGCAGAAACGTGGCTGGCCTG
GTTCACCACGCGGGAAACGGTCTGATAAGAGACACCGGCATACTCTGCGACATCGTATAACGTTACTGGT
TTCACATTCACCACCCTGAATTGACTCTCTTCCGGGCGCTATCATGCCATACCGCGAAAGGTTTTGCGCC
ATTCGATGGTGTCCGGGATCTCGACGCTCTCCCTTATGCGACTCCTGCATTAGGAAGCAGCCCAGTAGTA
GGTTGAGGCCGTTGAGCACCGCCGCCGCAAGGAATGGTGCATGCAAGGAGATGGCGCCCAACAGTCCCCC
GGCCACGGGGCCTGCCACCATACCCACGCCGAAACAAGCGCTCATGAGCCCGAAGTGGCGAGCCCGATCT
TCCCCATCGGTGATGTCGGCGATATAGGCGCCAGCAACCGCACCTGTGGCGCCGGTGATGCCGGCCACGA
TGCGTCCGGCGTAGAGGATCGAGATCGATCTCGATCCCGCGAAAT
